>Addgene plasmid #117606 | pEPOR2KN0039 | addgene full sequence | sequence record 228336 | Addgene NGS Result
GAACACTCTGTGCCGATGTATCACCTCTCGCAAGAATTCAAGCTTGGAGGTCAACATGGTGGAGCACGAC
ACTCTGGTCTACTCCAAAAATGTCAAAGATACAGTCTCAGAAGATCAAAGGGCTATTGAGACTTTTCAAC
AAAGGATAATTTCGGGAAACCTCCTCGGATTCCATTGCCCAGCTATCTGTCACTTCATCGAAAGGACAGT
AGAAAAGGAAGGTGGCTCCTACAAATGCCATCATTGCGATAAAGGAAAGGCTATCATTCAAGATCTCTCT
GCCGACAGTGGTCCCAAAGATGGACCCCCACCCACGAGGAGCATCGTGGAAAAAGAAGAGGTTCCAACCA
CGTCTACAAAGCAAGTGGATTGATGTGATAACATGGTGGAGCACGACACTCTGGTCTACTCCAAAAATGT
CAAAGATACAGTCTCAGAAGATCAAAGGGCTATTGAGACTTTTCAACAAAGGATAATTTCGGGAAACCTC
CTCGGATTCCATTGCCCAGCTATCTGTCACTTCATCGAAAGGACAGTAGAAAAGGAAGGTGGCTCCTACA
AATGCCATCATTGCGATAAAGGAAAGGCTATCATTCAAGATCTCTCTGCCGACAGTGGTCCCAAAGATGG
ACCCCCACCCACGAGGAGCATCGTGGAAAAAGAAGAGGTTCCAACCACGTCTACAAAGCAAGTGGATTGA
TGTGACATCTCCACTGACGTAAGGGATGACGCACAATCCCACTATCCTTCGCAAGACCCTTCCTCTATAT
AAGGAAGTTCATTTCATTTGGAGAGGACACGCTCGAGTATAAGAGCTCATTTTTACAACAATTACCAACA
ACAACAAACAACAAACAACATTACAATTACATTTACAATTATCGATACAATGACACAGTTCGAGGGCTTT
ACCAACCTGTATCAGGTGAGCAAGACACTGCGGTTTGAGCTGATCCCACAGGGCAAGACCCTGAAGCACA
TCCAGGAGCAGGGCTTCATCGAGGAGGACAAGGCCCGCAATGATCACTACAAGGAGCTGAAGCCCATCAT
CGATCGGATCTACAAGACCTATGCCGACCAGTGCCTGCAGCTGGTGCAGCTGGATTGGGAGAACCTGAGC
GCCGCCATCGACTCCTATAGAAAGGAGAAAACCGAGGAGACAAGGAACGCCCTGATCGAGGAGCAGGCCA
CATATCGCAATGCCATCCACGACTACTTCATCGGCCGGACAGACAACCTGACCGATGCCATCAATAAGAG
ACACGCCGAGATCTACAAGGGCCTGTTCAAGGCCGAGCTGTTTAATGGCAAGGTGCTGAAGCAGCTGGGC
ACCGTGACCACAACCGAGCACGAGAACGCCCTGCTGCGGAGCTTCGACAAGTTTACAACCTACTTCTCCG
GCTTTTATGAGAACAGGAAGAACGTGTTCAGCGCCGAGGATATCAGCACAGCCATCCCACACCGCATCGT
GCAGGACAACTTCCCCAAGTTTAAGGAGAATTGTCACATCTTCACACGCCTGATCACCGCCGTGCCCAGC
CTGCGGGAGCACTTTGAGAACGTGAAGAAGGCCATCGGCATCTTCGTGAGCACCTCCATCGAGGAGGTGT
TTTCCTTCCCTTTTTATAACCAGCTGCTGACACAGACCCAGATCGACCTGTATAACCAGCTGCTGGGAGG
AATCTCTCGGGAGGCAGGCACCGAGAAGATCAAGGGCCTGAACGAGGTGCTGAATCTGGCCATCCAGAAG
AATGATGAGACAGCCCACATCATCGCCTCCCTGCCACACAGATTCATCCCCCTGTTTAAGCAGATCCTGT
CCGATAGGAACACCCTGTCTTTCATCCTGGAGGAGTTTAAGAGCGACGAGGAAGTGATCCAGTCCTTCTG
CAAGTACAAGACACTGCTGAGAAACGAGAACGTGCTGGAGACAGCCGAGGCCCTGTTTAACGAGCTGAAC
AGCATCGACCTGACACACATCTTCATCAGCCACAAGAAGCTGGAGACAATCAGCAGCGCCCTGTGCGACC
ACTGGGATACACTGAGGAATGCCCTGTATGAGCGGAGAATCTCCGAGCTGACAGGCAAGATCACCAAGTC
TGCCAAGGAGAAGGTGCAGCGCAGCCTGAAGCACGAGGATATCAACCTGCAGGAGATCATCTCTGCCGCA
GGCAAGGAGCTGAGCGAGGCCTTCAAGCAGAAAACCAGCGAGATCCTGTCCCACGCACACGCCGCCCTGG
ATCAGCCACTGCCTACAACCCTGAAGAAGCAGGAGGAGAAGGAGATCCTGAAGTCTCAGCTGGACAGCCT
GCTGGGCCTGTACCACCTGCTGGACTGGTTTGCCGTGGATGAGTCCAACGAGGTGGACCCCGAGTTCTCT
GCCCGGCTGACCGGCATCAAGCTGGAGATGGAGCCTTCTCTGAGCTTCTACAACAAGGCCAGAAATTATG
CCACCAAGAAGCCCTACTCCGTGGAGAAGTTCAAGCTGAACTTTCAGATGCCTACACTGGCCTCTGGCTG
GGACGTGAATAAGGAGAAGAACAATGGCGCCATCCTGTTTGTGAAGAACGGCCTGTACTATCTGGGCATC
ATGCCAAAGCAGAAGGGCAGGTATAAGGCCCTGAGCTTCGAGCCCACAGAGAAAACCAGCGAGGGCTTTG
ATAAGATGTACTATGACTACTTCCCTGATGCCGCCAAGATGATCCCAAAGTGCAGCACCCAGCTGAAGGC
CGTGACAGCCCACTTTCAGACCCACACAACCCCCATCCTGCTGTCCAACAATTTCATCGAGCCTCTGGAG
ATCACAAAGGAGATCTACGACCTGAACAATCCTGAGAAGGAGCCAAAGAAGTTTCAGACAGCCTACGCCA
AGAAAACCGGCGACCAGAAGGGCTACAGAGAGGCCCTGTGCAAGTGGATCGACTTCACAAGGGATTTTCT
GTCCAAGTATACCAAGACAACCTCTATCGATCTGTCTAGCCTGCGGCCATCCTCTCAGTATAAGGACCTG
GGCGAGTACTATGCCGAGCTGAATCCCCTGCTGTACCACATCAGCTTCCAGAGAATCGCCGAGAAGGAGA
TCATGGATGCCGTGGAGACAGGCAAGCTGTACCTGTTCCAGATCTATAACAAGGACTTTGCCAAGGGCCA
CCACGGCAAGCCTAATCTGCACACACTGTATTGGACCGGCCTGTTTTCTCCAGAGAACCTGGCCAAGACA
AGCATCAAGCTGAATGGCCAGGCCGAGCTGTTCTACCGCCCTAAGTCCAGGATGAAGAGGATGGCACACC
GGCTGGGAGAGAAGATGCTGAACAAGAAGCTGAAGGATCAGAAAACCCCAATCCCCGACACCCTGTACCA
GGAGCTGTACGACTATGTGAATCACAGACTGTCCCACGACCTGTCTGATGAGGCCAGGGCCCTGCTGCCC
AACGTGATCACCAAGGAGGTGTCTCACGAGATCATCAAGGATAGGCGCTTTACCAGCGACAAGTTCTTTT
TCCACGTGCCTATCACACTGAACTATCAGGCCGCCAATTCCCCATCTAAGTTCAACCAGAGGGTGAATGC
CTACCTGAAGGAGCACCCCGAGACACCTATCATCGGCATCGATCGGGGCGAGAGAAACCTGATCTATATC
ACAGTGATCGACTCCACCGGCAAGATCCTGGAGCAGCGGAGCCTGAACACCATCCAGCAGTTTGATTACC
AGAAGAAGCTGGACAACAGGGAGAAGGAGAGGGTGGCAGCAAGGCAGGCCTGGTCTGTGGTGGGCACAAT
CAAGGATCTGAAGCAGGGCTATCTGAGCCAGGTCATCCACGAGATCGTGGACCTGATGATCCACTACCAG
GCCGTGGTGGTGCTGGAGAACCTGAATTTCGGCTTTAAGAGCAAGAGGACCGGCATCGCCGAGAAGGCCG
TGTACCAGCAGTTCGAGAAGATGCTGATCGATAAGCTGAATTGCCTGGTGCTGAAGGACTATCCAGCAGA
GAAAGTGGGAGGCGTGCTGAACCCATACCAGCTGACAGACCAGTTCACCTCCTTTGCCAAGATGGGCACC
CAGTCTGGCTTCCTGTTTTACGTGCCTGCCCCATATACATCTAAGATCGATCCCCTGACCGGCTTCGTGG
ACCCCTTCGTGTGGAAAACCATCAAGAATCACGAGAGCCGCAAGCACTTCCTGGAGGGCTTCGACTTTCT
GCACTACGACGTGAAAACCGGCGACTTCATCCTGCACTTTAAGATGAACAGAAATCTGTCCTTCCAGAGG
GGCCTGCCCGGCTTTATGCCTGCATGGGATATCGTGTTCGAGAAGAACGAGACACAGTTTGACGCCAAGG
GCACCCCTTTCATCGCCGGCAAGAGAATCGTGCCAGTGATCGAGAATCACAGATTCACCGGCAGATACCG
GGACCTGTATCCTGCCAACGAGCTGATCGCCCTGCTGGAGGAGAAGGGCATCGTGTTCAGGGATGGCTCC
AACATCCTGCCAAAGCTGCTGGAGAATGACGATTCTCACGCCATCGACACCATGGTGGCCCTGATCCGCA
GCGTGCTGCAGATGCGGAACTCCAATGCCGCCACAGGCGAGGACTATATCAACAGCCCCGTGCGCGATCT
GAATGGCGTGTGCTTCGACTCCCGGTTTCAGAACCCAGAGTGGCCCATGGACGCCGATGCCAATGGCGCC
TACCACATCGCCCTGAAGGGCCAGCTGCTGCTGAATCACCTGAAGGAGAGCAAGGATCTGAAGCTGCAGA
ACGGCATCTCCAATCAGGACTGGCTGGCCTACATCCAGGAGCTGCGCAACAAAAGGCCGGCGGCCACGAA
AAAGGCCGGCCAGGCAAAAAAGAAAAAGGGATCCTACCCATACGATGTTCCAGATTACGCTTATCCCTAC
GACGTGCCTGATTATGCATACCCATATGATGTCCCCGACTATGCCTAAGCTTGTCAAGCAGATCGTTCAA
ACATTTGGCAATAAAGTTTCTTAAGATTGAATCCTGTTGCCGGTCTTGCGATGATTATCATATAATTTCT
GTTGAATTACGTTAAGCATGTAATAATTAACATGTAATGCATGACGTTATTTATGAGATGGGTTTTTATG
ATTAGAGTCCCGCAATTATACATTTAATACGCGATAGAAAACAAAATATAGCGCGCAAACTAGGATAAAT
TATCGCGCGCGGTGTCATCTATGTTACTAGATCGACGCTACTAGAATTCGAGCTCGGAGCATCTTCATTC
TTAAGATATGAAGATAATCTTCAAAAGGCCCCTGGGAATCTGAAAGAAGAGAAGCAGGCCCATTTATATG
GGAAAGAACAATAGTATTTCTTATATAGGCCCATTTAAGTTGAAAACAATCTTCAAAAGTCCCACATCGC
TTAGATAAGAAAACGAAGCTGAGTTTATATACAGCTAGAGTCGAAGTAGTGATTGTAATTTCTACTCTTG
TAGATACGTATCTTCGGCCATGAAGCTGTTTTTTTCGCTTTACGAGGATGCACATGTGACCGAGGGACAC
GAAGTGATCCGTTTAAACTATCAGTGTTTGACAGGATATATTGGCGGGTAAACCTAAGAGAAAAGAGCGT
TTATTAGAATAATCGGATATTTAAAAGGGCGTGAAAAGGTTTATCCGTTCGTCCATTTGTATGTGCATGC
CAACCACAGGGTTCCCCTCGGGAGTCAGCCGTGCGGCTGCATGAAATCCTGGCCGGTTTGTCTGATGCCA
AGCTGGCGGCCTGGCCGGCCAGCTTGGCCGCTGAAGAAACCGAGCGCCGCCGTCTAAAAAGGTGATGTGT
ATTTGAGTAAAACAGCTTGCGTCATGCGGTCGCTGCGTATATGATGCGATGAGTAAATAAACAAATACGC
AAGGGGAACGCATGAAGGTTATCGCTGTACTTAACCAGAAAGGCGGGTCAGGCAAGACGACCATCGCAAC
CCATCTAGCCCGCGCCCTGCAACTCGCCGGGGCCGATGTTCTGTTAGTCGATTCCGATCCCCAGGGCAGT
GCCCGCGATTGGGCGGCCGTGCGGGAAGATCAACCGCTAACCGTTGTCGGCATCGACCGCCCGACGATTG
ACCGCGACGTGAAGGCCATCGGCCGGCGCGACTTCGTAGTGATCGACGGAGCGCCCCAGGCGGCGGACTT
GGCTGTGTCCGCGATCAAGGCAGCCGACTTCGTGCTGATTCCGGTGCAGCCAAGCCCTTACGACATATGG
GCCACCGCCGACCTGGTGGAGCTGGTTAAGCAGCGCATTGAGGTCACGGATGGAAGGCTACAAGCGGCCT
TTGTCGTGTCGCGGGCGATCAAAGGCACGCGCATCGGCGGTGAGGTTGCCGAGGCGCTGGCCGGGTACGA
GCTGCCCATTCTTGAGTCCCGTATCACGCAGCGCGTGAGCTACCCAGGCACTGCCGCCGCCGGCACAACC
GTTCTTGAATCAGAACCCGAGGGCGACGCTGCCCGCGAGGTCCAGGCGCTGGCCGCTGAAATTAAATCAA
AACTCATTTGAGTTAATGAGGTAAAGAGAAAATGAGCAAAAGCACAAACACGCTAAGTGCCGGCCGTCCG
AGCGCACGCAGCAGCAAGGCTGCAACGTTGGCCAGCCTGGCAGACACGCCAGCCATGAAGCGGGTCAACT
TTCAGTTGCCGGCGGAGGATCACACCAAGCTGAAGATGTACGCGGTACGCCAAGGCAAGACCATTACCGA
GCTGCTATCTGAATACATCGCGCAGCTACCAGAGTAAATGAGCAAATGAATAAATGAGTAGATGAATTTT
AGCGGCTAAAGGAGGCGGCATGGAAAATCAAGAACAACCAGGCACCGACGCCGTGGAATGCCCCATGTGT
GGAGGAACGGGCGGTTGGCCAGGCGTAAGCGGCTGGGTTGTCTGCCGGCCCTGCAATGGCACTGGAACCC
CCAAGCCCGAGGAATCGGCGTGAGCGGTCGCAAACCATCCGGCCCGGTACAAATCGGCGCGGCGCTGGGT
GATGACCTGGTGGAGAAGTTGAAGGCCGCGCAGGCCGCCCAGCGGCAACGCATCGAGGCAGAAGCACGCC
CCGGTGAATCGTGGCAAGCGGCCGCTGATCGAATCCGCAAAGAATCCCGGCAACCGCCGGCAGCCGGTGC
GTCGTCGATTAGGAAGCCGCCCAAGGGCGACGAGCAACCAGATTTTTTCGTTCCGATGCTCTATGACGTG
GGCACCCGCGATAGTCGCAGCATCATGGACGTGGCCGTTTTCCGTCTGTCGAAGCGTGACCGACGAGCTG
GCGAGGTGATCCGCTACGAGCTTCCAGACGGGCACGTAGAGGTTTCCGCAGGGCCGGCCGGCATGGCCAG
TGTGTGGGATTACGACCTGGTACTGATGGCGGTTTCCCATCTAACCGAATCCATGAACCGATACCGGGAA
GGGAAGGGAGACAAGCCCGGCCGCGTGTTCCGTCCACACGTTGCGGACGTACTCAAGTTCTGCCGGCGAG
CCGATGGCGGAAAGCAGAAAGACGACCTGGTAGAAACCTGCATTCGGTTAAACACCACGCACGTTGCCAT
GCAGCGTACGAAGAAGGCCAAGAACGGCCGCCTGGTGACGGTATCCGAGGGTGAAGCCTTGATTAGCCGC
TACAAGATCGTAAAGAGCGAAACCGGGCGGCCGGAGTACATCGAGATCGAGCTAGCTGATTGGATGTACC
GCGAGATTACAGAAGGCAAGAACCCGGACGTGCTGACGGTTCACCCCGATTACTTTTTGATCGATCCCGG
CATCGGCCGTTTTCTCTACCGCCTGGCACGCCGCGCCGCAGGCAAGGCAGAAGCCAGATGGTTGTTCAAG
ACGATCTACGAACGCAGTGGCAGCGCCGGAGAGTTCAAGAAGTTCTGTTTCACCGTGCGCAAGCTGATCG
GGTCAAATGACCTGCCGGAGTACGATTTGAAGGAGGAGGCGGGGCAGGCTGGCCCGATCCTAGTCATGCG
CTACCGCAACCTGATCGAGGGCGAAGCATCCGCCGGTTCCTAATGTACGGAGCAGATGCTAGGGCAAATT
GCCCTAGCAGGGGAAAAAGGTCGAAAAAGCTTCTTTCCTGTGGATAGCACGTACATTGGGAACCCAAAGC
CGTACATTGGGAACCGGAACCCGTACATTGGGAACCCAAAGCCGTACATTGGGAACCGGTCACACATGTA
AGTGACTGATATAAAAGAGAAAAAAGGCGATTTTTCCGCCTAAAACTCTTTAAAACTTATTAAAACTCTT
AAAACCCGCCTGGCCTGTGCATAACTGTCTGGCCAGCGCACAGCCGAACAGCTGCAAAAAGCGCCCACAT
CAAGGCTCCGAGTGCGCGGAACCCCTATTTGTTTATTTTTCTAAATACATTCAAATATGTATCCGCTCAT
GAGACAATAACCCTGATAAATGCTTCAATAATATTGAAAAAGGAAGAGTATGGCTAAAATGAGAATATCA
CCGGAATTGAAAAAACTGATCGAAAAATACCGCTGCGTAAAAGATACGGAAGGAATGTCTCCTGCTAAGG
TATATAAGCTGGTGGGAGAAAATGAAAACCTATATTTAAAAATGACGGACAGCCGGTATAAAGGGACCAC
CTATGATGTGGAACGGGAAAAGGACATGATGCTATGGCTGGAAGGAAAGCTGCCTGTTCCAAAGGTCCTG
CACTTTGAACGGCATGATGGCTGGAGCAATCTGCTCATGAGTGAGGCCGATGGCGTCCTTTGCTCGGAAG
AGTATGAAGATGAACAAAGCCCTGAAAAGATTATCGAGCTGTATGCGGAGTGCATCAGGCTCTTTCACTC
CATCGACATATCGGATTGTCCCTATACGAATAGCTTAGACAGCCGCTTAGCCGAATTGGATTACTTACTG
AATAACGATCTGGCCGATGTGGATTGCGAAAACTGGGAAGAGGACACTCCATTTAAAGATCCGCGCGAGC
TGTATGATTTTTTAAAGACGGAAAAGCCCGAAGAGGAACTTGTCTTTTCCCACGGCGACCTGGGAGACAG
CAACATCTTTGTGAAAGATGGCAAAGTAAGTGGCTTTATTGATCTTGGGAGAAGCGGCAGGGCGGACAAG
TGGTATGACATTGCCTTCTGCGTCCGGTCGCTCAGGGAGGATATCGGGGAAGAACAGTATGTCGAGCTAT
TTTTTGACTTACTGGGGATCAAGCCTGATTGGGAGAAAATAAAATATTATATTTTACTGGATGAATTGTT
TTAGCTGTCAGACCAAGTTTACTCATATATACTTTAGATTGATTTAAAACTTCATTTTTAATTTAAAAGG
ATCTAGGTGAAGATCCTTTTTGATAATCTCATGACCAAAATCCCTTAACGTGAGTTTTCGTTCCACTGAG
CGTCAGACCCCGTAGAAAAGATCAAAGGATCTTCTTGAGATCCTTTTTTTCTGCGCGTAATCTGCTGCTT
GCAAACAAAAAAACCACCGCTACCAGCGGTGGTTTGTTTGCCGGATCAAGAGCTACCAACTCTTTTTCCG
AAGGTAACTGGCTTCAGCAGAGCGCAGATACCAAATACTGTTCTTCTAGTGTAGCCGTAGTTAGGCCACC
ACTTCAAGAACTCTGTAGCACCGCCTACATACCTCGCTCTGCTAATCCTGTTACCAGTGGCTGCTGCCAG
TGGCGATAAGTCGTGTCTTACCGGGTTGGACTCAAGACGATAGTTACCGGATAAGGCGCAGCGGTCGGGC
TGAACGGGGGGTTCGTGCACACAGCCCAGCTTGGAGCGAACGACCTACACCGAACTGAGATACCTACAGC
GTGAGCTATGAGAAAGCGCCACGCTTCCCGAAGGGAGAAAGGCGGACAGGTATCCGGTAAGCGGCAGGGT
CGGAACAGGAGAGCGCACGAGGGAGCTTCCAGGGGGAAACGCCTGGTATCTTTATAGTCCTGTCGGGTTT
CGCCACCTCTGACTTGAGCGTCGATTTTTGTGATGCTCGTCAGGGGGGCGGAGCCTATGGAAAAACGCCA
GCAACGCGGCCTTTTTACGGTTCCTGCTCGGATCTGTTGGACCGGACAGTAGTCATGGTTGATGGGCTGC
CTGTATCGAGTGGTGATTTTGTGCCGAGCTGCCGGTCGGGGAGCTGTTGGCTGGCTGGTGGCAGGATATA
TTGTGGTGTAAACAAATTGACGCTTAGACAACTTAATAACACATTGCGGACGTTTTTAATGTACTGGGGT
T
Features (pLannotate 1.2.2; 15 found; start..end, strand, type, name):
    127..803     +  promoter       CaMV 35S promoter (enhanced): cauliflower mosaic virus 35S promoter with a duplicated enhancer region
    828..881     +  misc_feature   TMV Ω: translational enhancer from the tobacco mosaic virus 5'-leader sequence (Gallie et al., 1988)
    890..4810    +  CDS            AsCpf1: CRISPR-associated protein from Acidaminococcus sp. BV3L6 (Zetsche et al., 2015)
   4811..4858    +  CDS            nucleoplasmin NLS: bipartite nuclear localization signal from nucleoplasmin
   4865..4945    +  CDS            3xHA: three tandem HA epitope tags
   4961..5213    +  terminator     NOS terminator: nopaline synthase terminator and poly(A) signal
   5373..5389    +  promoter       AtU6 promoter (fragment): consensus promoter from the three Arabidopsis U6 snRNA genes (Waibel and Filipowicz, 1990; Nekrasov et al., 2013)
   5559..5583    +  misc_feature   RB T-DNA repeat: right border repeat from nopaline C58 T-DNA
   5892..6521    +  CDS            pVS1 StaA: stability protein from the Pseudomonas plasmid pVS1 (Heeb et al., 2000)
   6950..8023    +  CDS            pVS1 RepA: replication protein from the Pseudomonas plasmid pVS1 (Heeb et al., 2000)
   8089..8283    +  rep_origin     pVS1 oriV: origin of replication for the Pseudomonas plasmid pVS1 (Heeb et al., 2000)
   8345..8449    +  promoter       AmpR promoter: bla
   8450..9244    +  CDS            KanR: aminoglycoside phosphotransferase; aphA-3; confers resistance to kanamycin
   9415..10003   +  rep_origin     ori: high-copy-number ColE1/pMB1/pBR322/pUC origin of replication
  10139..10163   +  misc_feature   LB T-DNA repeat: left border repeat from nopaline C58 T-DNA
