[The description below was written by a language model from this plasmid's Addgene catalogue record and pLannotate feature annotations shown in this document.]
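Description:
pEPOR2KN0039 is a Level 2 MoClo (Golden Gate) plant expression construct built in the binary backbone pICSL4723, combining two Level 1 transcription units between T-DNA borders for CRISPR genome editing in plants. It is maintained in E. coli through a high-copy ColE1/pUC-type origin and selected with kanamycin (aphA-3 aminoglycoside phosphotransferase driven by the bla promoter). The pVS1 origin with its RepA replication and StaA stability proteins supports maintenance in Agrobacterium. The nopaline-type left and right border repeats define the region that would be transferred to plant cells. The Level 1 cassettes were assembled using BpiI sites that were destroyed during cloning.

The first cassette expresses the Cas12a nuclease from Acidaminococcus sp. (AsCas12a, also called AsCpf1) from an enhanced CaMV 35S promoter with a duplicated enhancer, followed by the TMV Ω leader as a translational enhancer. The coding sequence is fused at its C-terminus to a bipartite nucleoplasmin nuclear localization signal and a 3xHA epitope tag for detection, and is terminated by the NOS terminator. The second cassette uses the Arabidopsis U6-26 Pol III promoter, of which the annotation detects only a short fragment, to transcribe a guide RNA targeting the Arabidopsis ADH1 gene (AT1G77120). The guide itself is not annotated in the feature table. No plant selectable marker appears in either the catalogue entry or the annotated features.

According to the record, the plasmid belongs to a toolkit created to compare the efficiency and specificity of different Cas nucleases in plants, here testing AsCas12a at the AtADH1 locus.
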