Addgene plasmid #117606: pEPOR2KN0039
Purpose: Level2 MoClo construct, containing level1 plant expression cassettes for AsCas12a(pEPOR1CB0014) and sgRNA_AtADH1 {AT1G77120}(pEPOR1CB0028)
Depositing lab: Nicola Patron. Depositing organization: Earlham Institute. Publication: Comparison of efficiency and specificity of CRISPR-associated (Cas) nucleases in plants: An expanded toolkit for precision genome engineering. Raitskin O, Schudoma C, West A, Patron NJ. PLoS One. 2019 Feb 27;14(2):e0211598. doi: 10.1371/journal.pone.0211598. eCollection 2019. PubMed 30811422.
Backbone
  Vector backbone: pICSL4723
  Vector type: Plant Expression
Growth in bacteria
  Bacterial resistance: Kanamycin, 50 μg/mL
  Growth temperature: 37°C
  Growth strain: DH5alpha
  Copy number: High Copy
Gene/Insert
  Gene/Insert name: [35S:AsCas12a(pEPOR1CB0014) ] +[AtU6-26:sgRNA]
  Species: Synthetic
  Cloning method: Restriction Enzyme; 5′ cloning site BpiI (destroyed during cloning); 3′ cloning site BpiI (destroyed during cloning)
Terms and licenses: Academic/Nonprofit Terms; Industry Terms: Not Available to Industry
Depositor comments: Please visit https://www.biorxiv.org/content/early/2018/09/20/422766 for BioRxiv preprint
How to cite: pEPOR2KN0039 was a gift from Nicola Patron (Addgene plasmid # 117606 ; http://n2t.net/addgene:117606 ; RRID:Addgene_117606)
